Addgene plasmid #223512: pEVOL_PylRS(WT)-tRNA
Purpose: PylRS (WT)/tRNA Pyl orthogonal pair for genetic code expansion that allows site-specific incorporation of noncanonical amino-acids into a POI using the Amber stop codon
Depositing lab: Edward Lemke. Depositing organization: European Molecular Biology Laboratory (EMBL), Heidelberg. Publication: Click strategies for single-molecule protein fluorescence. Milles S, Tyagi S, Banterle N, Koehler C, VanDelinder V, Plass T, Neal AP, Lemke EA. J Am Chem Soc. 2012 Mar 21;134(11):5187-95. doi: 10.1021/ja210587q. Epub 2012 Mar 5. PubMed 22356317.
Backbone
  Vector backbone: pEVOL
  Vector type: Bacterial Expression
Growth in bacteria
  Bacterial resistance: Chloramphenicol, 25 μg/mL
  Growth temperature: 37°C
  Growth strain: DH5alpha
  Copy number: High Copy
Gene/Insert 1
  Gene/Insert name: Pyrrolysyl-tRNA Synthetase (2 copies)
  Species: Methanosarcina mazei
  Insert size (bp): 2730
  Entrez Gene: pylS (a.k.a. MM_RS07465, MM_1445)
  Promoter: araBAD, rrnB, and glnS
  Tag / fusion protein: 6xHis (C terminal on insert)
  Cloning method: Restriction Enzyme; 5′ cloning site unknown (unknown if destroyed); 3′ cloning site unknown (unknown if destroyed)
  Sequencing primers: 5′ n/a
Gene/Insert 2
  Gene/Insert name: tRNA Pyl
  Species: Methanosarcina mazei
  Insert size (bp): 72
  Promoter: proK
  Cloning method: Restriction Enzyme; 5′ cloning site unknown (unknown if destroyed); 3′ cloning site unknown (unknown if destroyed)
  Sequencing primers: 5′ n/a
Terms and licenses: Academic/Nonprofit Terms; Industry Terms: Not Available to Industry
How to cite: pEVOL_PylRS(WT)-tRNA was a gift from Edward Lemke (Addgene plasmid # 223512 ; http://n2t.net/addgene:223512 ; RRID:Addgene_223512)
