[The description below was written by a language model from this plasmid's Addgene catalogue record and pLannotate feature annotations shown in this document.]
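Description:
pEVOL_PylRS(WT)-tRNA is a bacterial expression plasmid of about 7 kb, built on the pEVOL backbone. It supplies the wild-type Methanosarcina mazei pyrrolysyl-tRNA synthetase (PylRS) and its cognate tRNA(Pyl) as an orthogonal pair for genetic code expansion in E. coli. It is selected with chloramphenicol through a cat gene driven by its own promoter, and it replicates from a p15A origin. The catalogue lists the plasmid as high copy, whereas p15A is generally described as medium copy. Because p15A is compatible with ColE1-type origins, the plasmid can coexist with a second plasmid encoding the protein of interest. Small IS1, RSF origin and tet promoter fragments are also annotated and appear to be backbone remnants.

The plasmid carries two copies of the pylS coding sequence. One lies downstream of the araBAD promoter, with the divergently transcribed araC regulator alongside, so its expression is arabinose-inducible. This copy is followed by a short hit to a composite tag that matches the recorded C-terminal 6xHis, then by rrnB-derived sequence (5S rRNA and a T1 terminator fragment). The catalogue lists rrnB among the promoters, but the annotation shows it as a terminator region. The second copy sits just downstream. No promoter is annotated for it, although the catalogue names glnS, which in the pEVOL design gives constitutive synthetase expression. The tRNA(Pyl) gene follows, under the proK promoter according to the record.

The synthetase charges the amber-suppressor tRNA, which decodes UAG codons placed in a target gene. This allows site-specific incorporation of noncanonical amino acids accepted by wild-type PylRS. The associated publication concerns click-chemistry labelling for single-molecule protein fluorescence. The two sequence records differ by one nucleotide and in their start position but show the same feature layout.
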