Features (pLannotate 1.2.2; 14 found; start..end, strand, type, name):
     97..1458    +  CDS            pylS: PYLS_METMA - Experimental evidence at protein level: Swiss-Prot protein existence level 1. Catalyzes the attachment of pyrrolysine to tRNA(Pyl). Pyrrolysine is a lysine derivative encoded by the termination codon UAG. From Methanosarcina mazei (strain ATCC BAA-159 / DSM 3647 / Goe1 / Go1 / JCM 11833 / OCM 88) (Methanosarcina frisia).
   1883..1951    +  ncRNA          tRNA: Accession: RF00005 - tRNA
   2112..2771    -  CDS            CmR: chloramphenicol acetyltransferase; cat; confers resistance to chloramphenicol
   2772..2874    -  promoter       cat promoter: promoter of the E. coli cat gene encoding chloramphenicol acetyltransferase
   2995..3138    +  mobile_element IS1 (fragment): prokaryotic transposable element IS1
   3257..3312    -  rep_origin     RSF ori (fragment): Plasmids containing the RSF 1030 origin of replication can be propagated in E. coli cells that contain additional plasmids with compatible origins.
   3400..3945    -  rep_origin     p15A ori: Plasmids containing the medium-copy-number p15A origin of replication can be propagated in E. coli cells that contain a second plasmid with the ColE1 origin.
   4057..4081    +  promoter       tet promoter (fragment): E. coli promoter for tetracycline efflux protein gene
   4091..4969    -  CDS            araC: L-arabinose regulatory protein; araC
   4996..5280    +  promoter       araBAD promoter: araBAD; promoter of the L-arabinose operon of E. coli; the araC regulatory gene is transcribed in the opposite direction (Guzman et al., 1995)
   5317..6678    +  CDS            pylS: PYLS_METMA - Experimental evidence at protein level: Swiss-Prot protein existence level 1. Catalyzes the attachment of pyrrolysine to tRNA(Pyl). Pyrrolysine is a lysine derivative encoded by the termination codon UAG. From Methanosarcina mazei (strain ATCC BAA-159 / DSM 3647 / Goe1 / Go1 / JCM 11833 / OCM 88) (Methanosarcina frisia).
   6688..6705    +  CDS            capTEV™ (fragment): composite tag for in vivo biotinylation, TEV protease cleavage, and 6xHis tagging
   6812..6927    +  ncRNA          5S rRNA: Accession: RF00001 - 5S ribosomal RNA
   6931..6968    +  terminator     rrnB T1 terminator (fragment): transcription terminator T1 from the E. coli rrnB gene
>Addgene plasmid #223512 | pEVOL_PylRS(WT)-tRNA | addgene full sequence | sequence record 458970 | Addgene NGS Result
GTTAGATTATCAATTTTAAAAAACTAACAGTTGTCAGCCTGTCCCGCTTTAATATCATACGCCGTTATAC
GTTGTTTACGCTTTGAGGAATCCCATATGGACAAAAAACCGCTGAATACCCTGATCTCTGCTACTGGTCT
GTGGATGAGTCGTACCGGAACCATTCATAAAATCAAACACCACGAGGTTAGCCGTTCGAAAATCTATATT
GAGATGGCGTGTGGCGATCATCTGGTTGTGAACAATAGCCGCTCTTCTCGTACAGCACGTGCACTGCGTC
ACCACAAATATCGTAAAACCTGTAAACGTTGCCGTGTGTCCGATGAGGATCTGAACAAATTCCTGACAAA
AGCCAATGAGGACCAAACAAGCGTGAAAGTGAAAGTCGTTAGCGCTCCTACCCGTACTAAAAAAGCAATG
CCGAAATCCGTTGCTCGTGCCCCTAAACCACTGGAAAACACTGAAGCAGCACAGGCACAGCCGTCTGGAA
GCAAATTCTCTCCGGCCATTCCTGTTTCTACCCAGGAGTCCGTTTCTGTTCCAGCAAGTGTGAGCACCAG
CATTAGCAGTATTAGCACCGGTGCCACCGCTAGCGCCCTGGTTAAAGGCAATACCAATCCGATTACAAGC
ATGTCTGCCCCGGTTCAAGCATCAGCTCCAGCACTGACAAAATCCCAAACCGATCGTCTGGAGGTTCTGC
TGAATCCGAAAGACGAAATCAGCCTGAATTCCGGCAAACCGTTTCGTGAACTGGAGAGCGAACTGCTGTC
ACGTCGTAAAAAAGACCTGCAACAAATCTATGCCGAAGAACGTGAGAACTATCTGGGGAAACTGGAACGT
GAAATCACCCGCTTTTTCGTGGATCGTGGCTTTCTGGAGATCAAATCCCCGATTCTGATTCCTCTGGAGT
ATATCGAGCGTATGGGCATCGACAATGATACCGAACTGAGCAAACAAATTTTCCGTGTGGATAAAAACTT
CTGTCTGCGCCCTATGCTGGCACCAAATCTGTATAACTATCTGCGCAAACTGGACCGTGCCCTGCCTGAT
CCTATCAAAATCTTCGAGATCGGCCCGTGTTATCGTAAAGAGTCCGACGGTAAAGAACATCTGGAGGAGT
TTACCATGCTGAACTTTTGCCAAATGGGTTCAGGTTGTACTCGTGAGAACCTGGAAAGCATCATCACCGA
TTTTCTGAACCACCTGGGCATTGACTTCAAAATTGTGGGCGACAGCTGTATGGTGTATGGCGACACCCTG
GATGTCATGCACGGCGACCTGGAACTGTCTAGTGCCGTTGTTGGACCAATTCCGCTGGACCGTGAGTGGG
GTATCGACAAACCGTGGATCGGAGCAGGATTCGGTCTGGAACGCCTGCTGAAAGTGAAACACGACTTCAA
AAACATCAAACGTGCCGCCCGTTCTGAATCGTATTATAACGGGATCTCTACGAACCTGTAACTGCAGTTT
CAAACGCTAAATTGCCTGATGCGCTACGCTTATCAGGCCTACATGATCTCTGCAATATATTGAGTTTGCG
TGCTTTTGTAGGCCGGATAAGGCGTTCACGCCGCATCCGGCAAGAAACAGCAAACAATCCAAAACGCCGC
GTTCAGCGGCGTTTTTTCTGCTTTTCTTCGCGAATTAATTCCGCTTCGCAACATGTGAGCACCGGTTTAT
TGACTACCGGAAGCAGTGTGACCGTGTGCTTCTCAAATGCCTGAGGCCAGTTTGCTCAGGCTCTCCCCGT
GGAGGTAATAATTGACGATATGATCAGTGCACGGCTAACTAAGCGGCCTGCTGACTTTCTCGCCGATCAA
AAGGCATTTTGCTATTAAGGGATTGACGAGGGCGTATCTGCGCAGTAAGATGCGCCCCGCATTGGAAACC
TGATCATGTAGATCGAATGGACTCTAAATCCGTTCAGCCGGGTTAGATTCCCGGGGTTTCCGCCAAATTC
GAAAAGCCTGCTCAACGAGCAGGCTTTTTTGCATGCTCGAGCAGCTCAGGGTCGAATTTGCTTTCGAATT
TCTGCCATTCATCCGCTTATTATCACTTATTCAGGCGTAGCAACCAGGCGTTTAAGGGCACCAATAACTG
CCTTAAAAAAATTACGCCCCGCCCTGCCACTCATCGCAGTACTGTTGTAATTCATTAAGCATTCTGCCGA
CATGGAAGCCATCACAAACGGCATGATGAACCTGAATCGCCAGCGGCATCAGCACCTTGTCGCCTTGCGT
ATAATATTTGCCCATGGTGAAAACGGGGGCGAAGAAGTTGTCCATATTGGCCACGTTTAAATCAAAACTG
GTGAAACTCACCCAGGGATTGGCTGAGACGAAAAACATATTCTCAATAAACCCTTTAGGGAAATAGGCCA
GGTTTTCACCGTAACACGCCACATCTTGCGAATATATGTGTAGAAACTGCCGGAAATCGTCGTGGTATTC
ACTCCAGAGCGATGAAAACGTTTCAGTTTGCTCATGGAAAACGGTGTAACAAGGGTGAACACTATCCCAT
ATCACCAGCTCACCGTCTTTCATTGCCATACGGAATTCCGGATGAGCATTCATCAGGCGGGCAAGAATGT
GAATAAAGGCCGGATAAAACTTGTGCTTATTTTTCTTTACGGTCTTTAAAAAGGCCGTAATATCCAGCTG
AACGGTCTGGTTATAGGTACATTGAGCAACTGACTGAAATGCCTCAAAATGTTCTTTACGATGCCATTGG
GATATATCAACGGTGGTATATCCAGTGATTTTTTTCTCCATTTTAGCTTCCTTAGCTCCTGAAAATCTCG
ATAACTCAAAAAATACGCCCGGTAGTGATCTTATTTCATTATGGTGAAAGTTGGAACCTCTTACGTGCCG
ATCAACGTCTCATTTTCGCCAAAAGTTGGCCCAGGGCTTCCCGGTATCAACAGGGACACCAGGATTTATT
TATTCTGCGAAGTGATCTTCCGTCACAGGTATTTATTCGGCGCAAAGTGCGTCGGGTGATGCTGCCAACT
TACTGATTTAGTGTATGATGGTGTTTTTGAGGTGCTCCAGTGGCTTCTGTTTCTATCAGCTGTCCCTCCT
GTTCAGCTACTGACGGGGTGGTGCGTAACGGCAAAAGCACCGCCGGACATCAGCGCTAGCGGAGTGTATA
CTGGCTTACTATGTTGGCACTGATGAGGGTGTCAGTGAAGTGCTTCATGTGGCAGGAGAAAAAAGGCTGC
ACCGGTGCGTCAGCAGAATATGTGATACAGGATATATTCCGCTTCCTCGCTCACTGACTCGCTACGCTCG
GTCGTTCGACTGCGGCGAGCGGAAATGGCTTACGAACGGGGCGGAGATTTCCTGGAAGATGCCAGGAAGA
TACTTAACAGGGAAGTGAGAGGGCCGCGGCAAAGCCGTTTTTCCATAGGCTCCGCCCCCCTGACAAGCAT
CACGAAATCTGACGCTCAAATCAGTGGTGGCGAAACCCGACAGGACTATAAAGATACCAGGCGTTTCCCC
CTGGCGGCTCCCTCGTGCGCTCTCCTGTTCCTGCCTTTCGGTTTACCGGTGTCATTCCGCTGTTATGGCC
GCGTTTGTCTCATTCCACGCCTGACACTCAGTTCCGGGTAGGCAGTTCGCTCCAAGCTGGACTGTATGCA
CGAACCCCCCGTTCAGTCCGACCGCTGCGCCTTATCCGGTAACTATCGTCTTGAGTCCAACCCGGAAAGA
CATGCAAAAGCACCACTGGCAGCAGCCACTGGTAATTGATTTAGAGGAGTTAGTCTTGAAGTCATGCGCC
GGTTAAGGCTAAACTGAAAGGACAAGTTTTGGTGACTGCGCTCCTCCAAGCCAGTTACCTCGGTTCAAAG
AGTTGGTAGCTCAGAGAACCTTCGAAAAACCGCCCTGCAAGGCGGTTTTTTCGTTTTCAGAGCAAGAGAT
TACGCGCAGACCAAAACGATCTCAAGAAGATCATCTTATTAATCAGATAAAATATTTCTAGATTTCAGTG
CAATTTATCTCTTCAAATGTAGCACCTGAAGTCAGCCCCATACGATATAAGTTGTAATTCTCATGTTTGA
CAGCTTATCATCGATAAGCTTGGTACCCAATTATGACAACTTGACGGCTACATCATTCACTTTTTCTTCA
CAACCGGCACGGAACTCGCTCGGGCTGGCCCCGGTGCATTTTTTAAATACCCGCGAGAAATAGAGTTGAT
CGTCAAAACCAACATTGCGACCGACGGTGGCGATAGGCATCCGGGTGGTGCTCAAAAGCAGCTTCGCCTG
GCTGATACGTTGGTCCTCGCGCCAGCTTAAGACGCTAATCCCTAACTGCTGGCGGAAAAGATGTGACAGA
CGCGACGGCGACAAGCAAACATGCTGTGCGACGCTGGCGATATCAAAATTGCTGTCTGCCAGGTGATCGC
TGATGTACTGACAAGCCTCGCGTACCCGATTATCCATCGGTGGATGGAGCGACTCGTTAATCGCTTCCAT
GCGCCGCAGTAACAATTGCTCAAGCAGATTTATCGCCAGCAGCTCCGAATAGCGCCCTTCCCCTTGCCCG
GCGTTAATGATTTGCCCAAACAGGTCGCTGAAATGCGGCTGGTGCGCTTCATCCGGGCGAAAGAACCCCG
TATTGGCAAATATTGACGGCCAGTTAAGCCATTCATGCCAGTAGGCGCGCGGACGAAAGTAAACCCACTG
GTGATACCATTCGCGAGCCTCCGGATGACGACCGTAGTGATGAATCTCTCCTGGCGGGAACAGCAAAATA
TCACTCGGTCGGCAAACAAATTCTCGTCCCTGATTTTTCACCACCCCCTGACCGCGAATGGTGAGATTGA
GAATATAACCTTTCATTCCCAGCGGTCGGTCGATAAAAAAATCGAGATAACCGTTGGCCTCAATCGGCGT
TAAACCCGCCACCAGATGGGCATTAAACGAGTATCCCGGCAGCAGGGGATCATTTTGCGCTTCAGCCATA
CTTTTCATACTCCCGCCATTCAGAGAAGAAACCAATTGTCCATATTGCATCAGACATTGCCGTCACTGCG
TCTTTTACTGGCTCTTCTCGCTAACCAAACCGGTAACCCCGCTTATTAAAAGCATTCTGTAACAAAGCGG
GACCAAAGCCATGACAAAAACGCGTAACAAAAGTGTCTATAATCACGGCAGAAAAGTCCACATTGATTAT
TTGCACGGCGTCACACTTTGCTATGCCATAGCATTTTTATCCATAAGATTAGCGGATCCTACCTGACGCT
TTTTATCGCAACTCTCTACTGTTTCTCCATACCCGTTTTTTTGGGCTAACAGGAGGAATTAGATCTATGG
ACAAAAAACCGCTGAATACCCTGATCTCTGCTACTGGTCTGTGGATGAGTCGTACCGGAACCATTCATAA
AATCAAACACCACGAGGTTAGCCGTTCGAAAATCTATATTGAGATGGCGTGTGGCGATCATCTGGTTGTG
AACAATAGCCGCTCTTCTCGTACAGCACGTGCACTGCGTCACCACAAATATCGTAAAACCTGTAAACGTT
GCCGTGTGTCCGATGAGGATCTGAACAAATTCCTGACAAAAGCCAATGAGGACCAAACAAGCGTGAAAGT
GAAAGTCGTTAGCGCTCCTACCCGTACTAAAAAAGCAATGCCGAAATCCGTTGCTCGTGCCCCTAAACCA
CTGGAAAACACTGAAGCAGCACAGGCACAGCCGTCTGGAAGCAAATTCTCTCCGGCCATTCCTGTTTCTA
CCCAGGAGTCCGTTTCTGTTCCAGCAAGTGTGAGCACCAGCATTAGCAGTATTAGCACCGGTGCCACCGC
TAGCGCCCTGGTTAAAGGCAATACCAATCCGATTACAAGCATGTCTGCCCCGGTTCAAGCATCAGCTCCA
GCACTGACAAAATCCCAAACCGATCGTCTGGAGGTTCTGCTGAATCCGAAAGACGAAATCAGCCTGAATT
CCGGCAAACCGTTTCGTGAACTGGAGAGCGAACTGCTGTCACGTCGTAAAAAAGACCTGCAACAAATCTA
TGCCGAAGAACGTGAGAACTATCTGGGGAAACTGGAACGTGAAATCACCCGCTTTTTCGTGGATCGTGGC
TTTCTGGAGATCAAATCCCCGATTCTGATTCCTCTGGAGTATATCGAGCGTATGGGCATCGACAATGATA
CCGAACTGAGCAAACAAATTTTCCGTGTGGATAAAAACTTCTGTCTGCGCCCTATGCTGGCACCAAATCT
GTATAACTATCTGCGCAAACTGGACCGTGCCCTGCCTGATCCTATCAAAATCTTCGAGATCGGCCCGTGT
TATCGTAAAGAGTCCGACGGTAAAGAACATCTGGAGGAGTTTACCATGCTGAACTTTTGCCAAATGGGTT
CAGGTTGTACTCGTGAGAACCTGGAAAGCATCATCACCGATTTTCTGAACCACCTGGGCATTGACTTCAA
AATTGTGGGCGACAGCTGTATGGTGTATGGCGACACCCTGGATGTCATGCACGGCGACCTGGAACTGTCT
AGTGCCGTTGTTGGACCAATTCCGCTGGACCGTGAGTGGGGTATCGACAAACCGTGGATCGGAGCAGGAT
TCGGTCTGGAACGCCTGCTGAAAGTGAAACACGACTTCAAAAACATCAAACGTGCCGCCCGTTCTGAATC
GTATTATAACGGGATCTCTACGAACCTGTAAGTCGACCATCATCATCATCATCATTGAGTTTAAACGGTC
TCCAGCTTGGCTGTTTTGGCGGATGAGAGAAGATTTTCAGCCTGATACAGATTAAATCAGAACGCAGAAG
CGGTCTGATAAAACAGAATTTGCCTGGCGGCAGTAGCGCGGTGGTCCCACCTGACCCCATGCCGAACTCA
GAAGTGAAACGCCGTAGCGCCGATGGTAGTGTGGGGTCTCCCCATGCGAGAGTAGGGAACTGCCAGGCAT
CAAATAAAACGAAAGGCTCAGTCGAAAGACTGGGCCTTGTTTGTGAGCTCCCGGTCATCAATCATCCCCA
TAATCCTT
