Features (pLannotate 1.2.2; 14 found; start..end, strand, type, name):
    209..352     +  mobile_element IS1 (fragment): prokaryotic transposable element IS1
    471..526     -  rep_origin     RSF ori (fragment): Plasmids containing the RSF 1030 origin of replication can be propagated in E. coli cells that contain additional plasmids with compatible origins.
    614..1159    -  rep_origin     p15A ori: Plasmids containing the medium-copy-number p15A origin of replication can be propagated in E. coli cells that contain a second plasmid with the ColE1 origin.
   1271..1295    +  promoter       tet promoter (fragment): E. coli promoter for tetracycline efflux protein gene
   1305..2183    -  CDS            araC: L-arabinose regulatory protein; araC
   2210..2494    +  promoter       araBAD promoter: araBAD; promoter of the L-arabinose operon of E. coli; the araC regulatory gene is transcribed in the opposite direction (Guzman et al., 1995)
   2531..3892    +  CDS            pylS: PYLS_METMA - Experimental evidence at protein level: Swiss-Prot protein existence level 1. Catalyzes the attachment of pyrrolysine to tRNA(Pyl). Pyrrolysine is a lysine derivative encoded by the termination codon UAG. From Methanosarcina mazei (strain ATCC BAA-159 / DSM 3647 / Goe1 / Go1 / JCM 11833 / OCM 88) (Methanosarcina frisia).
   3902..3919    +  CDS            capTEV™ (fragment): composite tag for in vivo biotinylation, TEV protease cleavage, and 6xHis tagging
   4026..4141    +  ncRNA          5S rRNA: Accession: RF00001 - 5S ribosomal RNA
   4145..4182    +  terminator     rrnB T1 terminator (fragment): transcription terminator T1 from the E. coli rrnB gene
   4319..5680    +  CDS            pylS: PYLS_METMA - Experimental evidence at protein level: Swiss-Prot protein existence level 1. Catalyzes the attachment of pyrrolysine to tRNA(Pyl). Pyrrolysine is a lysine derivative encoded by the termination codon UAG. From Methanosarcina mazei (strain ATCC BAA-159 / DSM 3647 / Goe1 / Go1 / JCM 11833 / OCM 88) (Methanosarcina frisia).
   6105..6173    +  ncRNA          tRNA: Accession: RF00005 - tRNA
   6333..6992    -  CDS            CmR: chloramphenicol acetyltransferase; cat; confers resistance to chloramphenicol
   6993..88      -  promoter       cat promoter (across the origin): promoter of the E. coli cat gene encoding chloramphenicol acetyltransferase
>Addgene plasmid #223512 | pEVOL_PylRS(WT)-tRNA | analyzer sequence | sequence record 437741
TCCTGAAAATCTCGATAACTCAAAAAATACGCCCGGTAGTGATCTTATTTCATTATGGTGAAAGTTGGAA
CCTCTTACGTGCCGATCAACGTCTCATTTTCGCCAAAAGTTGGCCCAGGGCTTCCCGGTATCAACAGGGA
CACCAGGATTTATTTATTCTGCGAAGTGATCTTCCGTCACAGGTATTTATTCGGCGCAAAGTGCGTCGGG
TGATGCTGCCAACTTACTGATTTAGTGTATGATGGTGTTTTTGAGGTGCTCCAGTGGCTTCTGTTTCTAT
CAGCTGTCCCTCCTGTTCAGCTACTGACGGGGTGGTGCGTAACGGCAAAAGCACCGCCGGACATCAGCGC
TAGCGGAGTGTATACTGGCTTACTATGTTGGCACTGATGAGGGTGTCAGTGAAGTGCTTCATGTGGCAGG
AGAAAAAAGGCTGCACCGGTGCGTCAGCAGAATATGTGATACAGGATATATTCCGCTTCCTCGCTCACTG
ACTCGCTACGCTCGGTCGTTCGACTGCGGCGAGCGGAAATGGCTTACGAACGGGGCGGAGATTTCCTGGA
AGATGCCAGGAAGATACTTAACAGGGAAGTGAGAGGGCCGCGGCAAAGCCGTTTTTCCATAGGCTCCGCC
CCCCTGACAAGCATCACGAAATCTGACGCTCAAATCAGTGGTGGCGAAACCCGACAGGACTATAAAGATA
CCAGGCGTTTCCCCCTGGCGGCTCCCTCGTGCGCTCTCCTGTTCCTGCCTTTCGGTTTACCGGTGTCATT
CCGCTGTTATGGCCGCGTTTGTCTCATTCCACGCCTGACACTCAGTTCCGGGTAGGCAGTTCGCTCCAAG
CTGGACTGTATGCACGAACCCCCCGTTCAGTCCGACCGCTGCGCCTTATCCGGTAACTATCGTCTTGAGT
CCAACCCGGAAAGACATGCAAAAGCACCACTGGCAGCAGCCACTGGTAATTGATTTAGAGGAGTTAGTCT
TGAAGTCATGCGCCGGTTAAGGCTAAACTGAAAGGACAAGTTTTGGTGACTGCGCTCCTCCAAGCCAGTT
ACCTCGGTTCAAAGAGTTGGTAGCTCAGAGAACCTTCGAAAAACCGCCCTGCAAGGCGGTTTTTTCGTTT
TCAGAGCAAGAGATTACGCGCAGACCAAAACGATCTCAAGAAGATCATCTTATTAATCAGATAAAATATT
TCTAGATTTCAGTGCAATTTATCTCTTCAAATGTAGCACCTGAAGTCAGCCCCATACGATATAAGTTGTA
ATTCTCATGTTTGACAGCTTATCATCGATAAGCTTGGTACCCAATTATGACAACTTGACGGCTACATCAT
TCACTTTTTCTTCACAACCGGCACGGAACTCGCTCGGGCTGGCCCCGGTGCATTTTTTAAATACCCGCGA
GAAATAGAGTTGATCGTCAAAACCAACATTGCGACCGACGGTGGCGATAGGCATCCGGGTGGTGCTCAAA
AGCAGCTTCGCCTGGCTGATACGTTGGTCCTCGCGCCAGCTTAAGACGCTAATCCCTAACTGCTGGCGGA
AAAGATGTGACAGACGCGACGGCGACAAGCAAACATGCTGTGCGACGCTGGCGATATCAAAATTGCTGTC
TGCCAGGTGATCGCTGATGTACTGACAAGCCTCGCGTACCCGATTATCCATCGGTGGATGGAGCGACTCG
TTAATCGCTTCCATGCGCCGCAGTAACAATTGCTCAAGCAGATTTATCGCCAGCAGCTCCGAATAGCGCC
CTTCCCCTTGCCCGGCGTTAATGATTTGCCCAAACAGGTCGCTGAAATGCGGCTGGTGCGCTTCATCCGG
GCGAAAGAACCCCGTATTGGCAAATATTGACGGCCAGTTAAGCCATTCATGCCAGTAGGCGCGCGGACGA
AAGTAAACCCACTGGTGATACCATTCGCGAGCCTCCGGATGACGACCGTAGTGATGAATCTCTCCTGGCG
GGAACAGCAAAATATCACTCGGTCGGCAAACAAATTCTCGTCCCTGATTTTTCACCACCCCCTGACCGCG
AATGGTGAGATTGAGAATATAACCTTTCATTCCCAGCGGTCGGTCGATAAAAAAATCGAGATAACCGTTG
GCCTCAATCGGCGTTAAACCCGCCACCAGATGGGCATTAAACGAGTATCCCGGCAGCAGGGGATCATTTT
GCGCTTCAGCCATACTTTTCATACTCCCGCCATTCAGAGAAGAAACCAATTGTCCATATTGCATCAGACA
TTGCCGTCACTGCGTCTTTTACTGGCTCTTCTCGCTAACCAAACCGGTAACCCCGCTTATTAAAAGCATT
CTGTAACAAAGCGGGACCAAAGCCATGACAAAAACGCGTAACAAAAGTGTCTATAATCACGGCAGAAAAG
TCCACATTGATTATTTGCACGGCGTCACACTTTGCTATGCCATAGCATTTTTATCCATAAGATTAGCGGA
TCCTACCTGACGCTTTTTATCGCAACTCTCTACTGTTTCTCCATACCCGTTTTTTTGGGCTAACAGGAGG
AATTAGATCTATGGACAAAAAACCGCTGAATACCCTGATCTCTGCTACTGGTCTGTGGATGAGTCGTACC
GGAACCATTCATAAAATCAAACACCACGAGGTTAGCCGTTCGAAAATCTATATTGAGATGGCGTGTGGCG
ATCATCTGGTTGTGAACAATAGCCGCTCTTCTCGTACAGCACGTGCACTGCGTCACCACAAATATCGTAA
AACCTGTAAACGTTGCCGTGTGTCCGATGAGGATCTGAACAAATTCCTGACAAAAGCCAATGAGGACCAA
ACAAGCGTGAAAGTGAAAGTCGTTAGCGCTCCTACCCGTACTAAAAAAGCAATGCCGAAATCCGTTGCTC
GTGCCCCTAAACCACTGGAAAACACTGAAGCAGCACAGGCACAGCCGTCTGGAAGCAAATTCTCTCCGGC
CATTCCTGTTTCTACCCAGGAGTCCGTTTCTGTTCCAGCAAGTGTGAGCACCAGCATTAGCAGTATTAGC
ACCGGTGCCACCGCTAGCGCCCTGGTTAAAGGCAATACCAATCCGATTACAAGCATGTCTGCCCCGGTTC
AAGCATCAGCTCCAGCACTGACAAAATCCCAAACCGATCGTCTGGAGGTTCTGCTGAATCCGAAAGACGA
AATCAGCCTGAATTCCGGCAAACCGTTTCGTGAACTGGAGAGCGAACTGCTGTCACGTCGTAAAAAAGAC
CTGCAACAAATCTATGCCGAAGAACGTGAGAACTATCTGGGGAAACTGGAACGTGAAATCACCCGCTTTT
TCGTGGATCGTGGCTTTCTGGAGATCAAATCCCCGATTCTGATTCCTCTGGAGTATATCGAGCGTATGGG
CATCGACAATGATACCGAACTGAGCAAACAAATTTTCCGTGTGGATAAAAACTTCTGTCTGCGCCCTATG
CTGGCACCAAATCTGTATAACTATCTGCGCAAACTGGACCGTGCCCTGCCTGATCCTATCAAAATCTTCG
AGATCGGCCCGTGTTATCGTAAAGAGTCCGACGGTAAAGAACATCTGGAGGAGTTTACCATGCTGAACTT
TTGCCAAATGGGTTCAGGTTGTACTCGTGAGAACCTGGAAAGCATCATCACCGATTTTCTGAACCACCTG
GGCATTGACTTCAAAATTGTGGGCGACAGCTGTATGGTGTATGGCGACACCCTGGATGTCATGCACGGCG
ACCTGGAACTGTCTAGTGCCGTTGTTGGACCAATTCCGCTGGACCGTGAGTGGGGTATCGACAAACCGTG
GATCGGAGCAGGATTCGGTCTGGAACGCCTGCTGAAAGTGAAACACGACTTCAAAAACATCAAACGTGCC
GCCCGTTCTGAATCGTATTATAACGGGATCTCTACGAACCTGTAAGTCGACCATCATCATCATCATCATT
GAGTTTAAACGGTCTCCAGCTTGGCTGTTTTGGCGGATGAGAGAAGATTTTCAGCCTGATACAGATTAAA
TCAGAACGCAGAAGCGGTCTGATAAAACAGAATTTGCCTGGCGGCAGTAGCGCGGTGGTCCCACCTGACC
CCATGCCGAACTCAGAAGTGAAACGCCGTAGCGCCGATGGTAGTGTGGGGTCTCCCCATGCGAGAGTAGG
GAACTGCCAGGCATCAAATAAAACGAAAGGCTCAGTCGAAAGACTGGGCCTTGTTTGTGAGCTCCCGGTC
ATCAATCATCCCCATAATCCTTGTTAGATTATCAATTTTAAAAAACTAACAGTTGTCAGCCTGTCCCGCT
TTAATATCATACGCCGTTATACGTTGTTTACGCTTTGAGGAATCCCATATGGACAAAAAACCGCTGAATA
CCCTGATCTCTGCTACTGGTCTGTGGATGAGTCGTACCGGAACCATTCATAAAATCAAACACCACGAGGT
TAGCCGTTCGAAAATCTATATTGAGATGGCGTGTGGCGATCATCTGGTTGTGAACAATAGCCGCTCTTCT
CGTACAGCACGTGCACTGCGTCACCACAAATATCGTAAAACCTGTAAACGTTGCCGTGTGTCCGATGAGG
ATCTGAACAAATTCCTGACAAAAGCCAATGAGGACCAAACAAGCGTGAAAGTGAAAGTCGTTAGCGCTCC
TACCCGTACTAAAAAAGCAATGCCGAAATCCGTTGCTCGTGCCCCTAAACCACTGGAAAACACTGAAGCA
GCACAGGCACAGCCGTCTGGAAGCAAATTCTCTCCGGCCATTCCTGTTTCTACCCAGGAGTCCGTTTCTG
TTCCAGCAAGTGTGAGCACCAGCATTAGCAGTATTAGCACCGGTGCCACCGCTAGCGCCCTGGTTAAAGG
CAATACCAATCCGATTACAAGCATGTCTGCCCCGGTTCAAGCATCAGCTCCAGCACTGACAAAATCCCAA
ACCGATCGTCTGGAGGTTCTGCTGAATCCGAAAGACGAAATCAGCCTGAATTCCGGCAAACCGTTTCGTG
AACTGGAGAGCGAACTGCTGTCACGTCGTAAAAAAGACCTGCAACAAATCTATGCCGAAGAACGTGAGAA
CTATCTGGGGAAACTGGAACGTGAAATCACCCGCTTTTTCGTGGATCGTGGCTTTCTGGAGATCAAATCC
CCGATTCTGATTCCTCTGGAGTATATCGAGCGTATGGGCATCGACAATGATACCGAACTGAGCAAACAAA
TTTTCCGTGTGGATAAAAACTTCTGTCTGCGCCCTATGCTGGCACCAAATCTGTATAACTATCTGCGCAA
ACTGGACCGTGCCCTGCCTGATCCTATCAAAATCTTCGAGATCGGCCCGTGTTATCGTAAAGAGTCCGAC
GGTAAAGAACATCTGGAGGAGTTTACCATGCTGAACTTTTGCCAAATGGGTTCAGGTTGTACTCGTGAGA
ACCTGGAAAGCATCATCACCGATTTTCTGAACCACCTGGGCATTGACTTCAAAATTGTGGGCGACAGCTG
TATGGTGTATGGCGACACCCTGGATGTCATGCACGGCGACCTGGAACTGTCTAGTGCCGTTGTTGGACCA
ATTCCGCTGGACCGTGAGTGGGGTATCGACAAACCGTGGATCGGAGCAGGATTCGGTCTGGAACGCCTGC
TGAAAGTGAAACACGACTTCAAAAACATCAAACGTGCCGCCCGTTCTGAATCGTATTATAACGGGATCTC
TACGAACCTGTAACTGCAGTTTCAAACGCTAAATTGCCTGATGCGCTACGCTTATCAGGCCTACATGATC
TCTGCAATATATTGAGTTTGCGTGCTTTTGTAGGCCGGATAAGGCGTTCACGCCGCATCCGGCAAGAAAC
AGCAAACAATCCAAAACGCCGCGTTCAGCGGCGTTTTTTCTGCTTTTCTTCGCGAATTAATTCCGCTTCG
CAACATGTGAGCACCGGTTTATTGACTACCGGAAGCAGTGTGACCGTGTGCTTCTCAAATGCCTGAGGCC
AGTTTGCTCAGGCTCTCCCCGTGGAGGTAATAATTGACGATATGATCAGTGCACGGCTAACTAAGCGGCC
TGCTGACTTTCTCGCCGATCAAAAGGCATTTTGCTATTAAGGGATTGACGAGGGCGTATCTGCGCAGTAA
GATGCGCCCCGCATTGGAAACCTGATCATGTAGATCGAATGGACTCTAAATCCGTTCAGCCGGGTTAGAT
TCCCGGGGTTTCCGCCAAATTCGAAAAGCCTGCTCAACGAGCAGGCTTTTTTGCATGCTCGAGCAGCTCA
GGGTCGAATTTGCTTTCGAATTTCTGCCATTCATCCGCTTATTATCACTTATTCAGGCGTAGCACCAGGC
GTTTAAGGGCACCAATAACTGCCTTAAAAAAATTACGCCCCGCCCTGCCACTCATCGCAGTACTGTTGTA
ATTCATTAAGCATTCTGCCGACATGGAAGCCATCACAGACGGCATGATGAACCTGAATCGCCAGCGGCAT
CAGCACCTTGTCGCCTTGCGTATAATATTTGCCCATGGTGAAAACGGGGGCGAAGAAGTTGTCCATATTG
GCCACGTTTAAATCAAAACTGGTGAAACTCACCCAGGGATTGGCTGAGACGAAAAACATATTCTCAATAA
ACCCTTTAGGGAAATAGGCCAGGTTTTCACCGTAACACGCCACATCTTGCGAATATATGTGTAGAAACTG
CCGGAAATCGTCGTGGTATTCACTCCAGAGCGATGAAAACGTTTCAGTTTGCTCATGGAAAACGGTGTAA
CAAGGGTGAACACTATCCCATATCACCAGCTCACCGTCTTTCATTGCCATACGGAATTCCGGATGAGCAT
TCATCAGGCGGGCAAGAATGTGAATAAAGGCCGGATAAAACTTGTGCTTATTTTTCTTTACGGTCTTTAA
AAAGGCCGTAATATCCAGCTGAACGGTCTGGTTATAGGTACATTGAGCAACTGACTGAAATGCCTCAAAA
TGTTCTTTACGATGCCATTGGGATATATCAACGGTGGTATATCCAGTGATTTTTTTCTCCATTTTAGCTT
CCTTAGC
