Features (pLannotate 1.2.2; 10 found; start..end, strand, type, name):
   1210..1278    +  ncRNA          tRNA: Accession: RF00005 - tRNA
   1439..2098    -  CDS            CmR: chloramphenicol acetyltransferase; cat; confers resistance to chloramphenicol
   2099..2201    -  promoter       cat promoter: promoter of the E. coli cat gene encoding chloramphenicol acetyltransferase
   2322..2465    +  mobile_element IS1 (fragment): prokaryotic transposable element IS1
   2584..2639    -  rep_origin     RSF ori (fragment): Plasmids containing the RSF 1030 origin of replication can be propagated in E. coli cells that contain additional plasmids with compatible origins.
   2727..3272    -  rep_origin     p15A ori: Plasmids containing the medium-copy-number p15A origin of replication can be propagated in E. coli cells that contain a second plasmid with the ColE1 origin.
   3384..3408    +  promoter       tet promoter (fragment): E. coli promoter for tetracycline efflux protein gene
   3418..4296    -  CDS            araC: L-arabinose regulatory protein; araC
   4323..4607    +  promoter       araBAD promoter: araBAD; promoter of the L-arabinose operon of E. coli; the araC regulatory gene is transcribed in the opposite direction (Guzman et al., 1995)
   4644..785     +  CDS            pylS (across the origin): PYLS_METMA - Experimental evidence at protein level: Swiss-Prot protein existence level 1. Catalyzes the attachment of pyrrolysine to tRNA(Pyl). Pyrrolysine is a lysine derivative encoded by the termination codon UAG. From Methanosarcina mazei (strain ATCC BAA-159 / DSM 3647 / Goe1 / Go1 / JCM 11833 / OCM 88) (Methanosarcina frisia).
>Addgene plasmid #223512 | pEVOL_PylRS(WT)-tRNA Sequencing Result | analyzer sequence | sequence record 446854
CCCAAACCGATCGTCTGGAGGTTCTGCTGAATCCGAAAGACGAAATCAGCCTGAATTCCGGCAAACCGTT
TCGTGAACTGGAGAGCGAACTGCTGTCACGTCGTAAAAAAGACCTGCAACAAATCTATGCCGAAGAACGT
GAGAACTATCTGGGGAAACTGGAACGTGAAATCACCCGCTTTTTCGTGGATCGTGGCTTTCTGGAGATCA
AATCCCCGATTCTGATTCCTCTGGAGTATATCGAGCGTATGGGCATCGACAATGATACCGAACTGAGCAA
ACAAATTTTCCGTGTGGATAAAAACTTCTGTCTGCGCCCTATGCTGGCACCAAATCTGTATAACTATCTG
CGCAAACTGGACCGTGCCCTGCCTGATCCTATCAAAATCTTCGAGATCGGCCCGTGTTATCGTAAAGAGT
CCGACGGTAAAGAACATCTGGAGGAGTTTACCATGCTGAACTTTTGCCAAATGGGTTCAGGTTGTACTCG
TGAGAACCTGGAAAGCATCATCACCGATTTTCTGAACCACCTGGGCATTGACTTCAAAATTGTGGGCGAC
AGCTGTATGGTGTATGGCGACACCCTGGATGTCATGCACGGCGACCTGGAACTGTCTAGTGCCGTTGTTG
GACCAATTCCGCTGGACCGTGAGTGGGGTATCGACAAACCGTGGATCGGAGCAGGATTCGGTCTGGAACG
CCTGCTGAAAGTGAAACACGACTTCAAAAACATCAAACGTGCCGCCCGTTCTGAATCGTATTATAACGGG
ATCTCTACGAACCTGTAACTGCAGTTTCAAACGCTAAATTGCCTGATGCGCTACGCTTATCAGGCCTACA
TGATCTCTGCAATATATTGAGTTTGCGTGCTTTTGTAGGCCGGATAAGGCGTTCACGCCGCATCCGGCAA
GAAACAGCAAACAATCCAAAACGCCGCGTTCAGCGGCGTTTTTTCTGCTTTTCTTCGCGAATTAATTCCG
CTTCGCAACATGTGAGCACCGGTTTATTGACTACCGGAAGCAGTGTGACCGTGTGCTTCTCAAATGCCTG
AGGCCAGTTTGCTCAGGCTCTCCCCGTGGAGGTAATAATTGACGATATGATCAGTGCACGGCTAACTAAG
CGGCCTGCTGACTTTCTCGCCGATCAAAAGGCATTTTGCTATTAAGGGATTGACGAGGGCGTATCTGCGC
AGTAAGATGCGCCCCGCATTGGAAACCTGATCATGTAGATCGAATGGACTCTAAATCCGTTCAGCCGGGT
TAGATTCCCGGGGTTTCCGCCAAATTCGAAAAGCCTGCTCAACGAGCAGGCTTTTTTGCATGCTCGAGCA
GCTCAGGGTCGAATTTGCTTTCGAATTTCTGCCATTCATCCGCTTATTATCACTTATTCAGGCGTAGCAA
CCAGGCGTTTAAGGGCACCAATAACTGCCTTAAAAAAATTACGCCCCGCCCTGCCACTCATCGCAGTACT
GTTGTAATTCATTAAGCATTCTGCCGACATGGAAGCCATCACAAACGGCATGATGAACCTGAATCGCCAG
CGGCATCAGCACCTTGTCGCCTTGCGTATAATATTTGCCCATGGTGAAAACGGGGGCGAAGAAGTTGTCC
ATATTGGCCACGTTTAAATCAAAACTGGTGAAACTCACCCAGGGATTGGCTGAGACGAAAAACATATTCT
CAATAAACCCTTTAGGGAAATAGGCCAGGTTTTCACCGTAACACGCCACATCTTGCGAATATATGTGTAG
AAACTGCCGGAAATCGTCGTGGTATTCACTCCAGAGCGATGAAAACGTTTCAGTTTGCTCATGGAAAACG
GTGTAACAAGGGTGAACACTATCCCATATCACCAGCTCACCGTCTTTCATTGCCATACGGAATTCCGGAT
GAGCATTCATCAGGCGGGCAAGAATGTGAATAAAGGCCGGATAAAACTTGTGCTTATTTTTCTTTACGGT
CTTTAAAAAGGCCGTAATATCCAGCTGAACGGTCTGGTTATAGGTACATTGAGCAACTGACTGAAATGCC
TCAAAATGTTCTTTACGATGCCATTGGGATATATCAACGGTGGTATATCCAGTGATTTTTTTCTCCATTT
TAGCTTCCTTAGCTCCTGAAAATCTCGATAACTCAAAAAATACGCCCGGTAGTGATCTTATTTCATTATG
GTGAAAGTTGGAACCTCTTACGTGCCGATCAACGTCTCATTTTCGCCAAAAGTTGGCCCAGGGCTTCCCG
GTATCAACAGGGACACCAGGATTTATTTATTCTGCGAAGTGATCTTCCGTCACAGGTATTTATTCGGCGC
AAAGTGCGTCGGGTGATGCTGCCAACTTACTGATTTAGTGTATGATGGTGTTTTTGAGGTGCTCCAGTGG
CTTCTGTTTCTATCAGCTGTCCCTCCTGTTCAGCTACTGACGGGGTGGTGCGTAACGGCAAAAGCACCGC
CGGACATCAGCGCTAGCGGAGTGTATACTGGCTTACTATGTTGGCACTGATGAGGGTGTCAGTGAAGTGC
TTCATGTGGCAGGAGAAAAAAGGCTGCACCGGTGCGTCAGCAGAATATGTGATACAGGATATATTCCGCT
TCCTCGCTCACTGACTCGCTACGCTCGGTCGTTCGACTGCGGCGAGCGGAAATGGCTTACGAACGGGGCG
GAGATTTCCTGGAAGATGCCAGGAAGATACTTAACAGGGAAGTGAGAGGGCCGCGGCAAAGCCGTTTTTC
CATAGGCTCCGCCCCCCTGACAAGCATCACGAAATCTGACGCTCAAATCAGTGGTGGCGAAACCCGACAG
GACTATAAAGATACCAGGCGTTTCCCCCTGGCGGCTCCCTCGTGCGCTCTCCTGTTCCTGCCTTTCGGTT
TACCGGTGTCATTCCGCTGTTATGGCCGCGTTTGTCTCATTCCACGCCTGACACTCAGTTCCGGGTAGGC
AGTTCGCTCCAAGCTGGACTGTATGCACGAACCCCCCGTTCAGTCCGACCGCTGCGCCTTATCCGGTAAC
TATCGTCTTGAGTCCAACCCGGAAAGACATGCAAAAGCACCACTGGCAGCAGCCACTGGTAATTGATTTA
GAGGAGTTAGTCTTGAAGTCATGCGCCGGTTAAGGCTAAACTGAAAGGACAAGTTTTGGTGACTGCGCTC
CTCCAAGCCAGTTACCTCGGTTCAAAGAGTTGGTAGCTCAGAGAACCTTCGAAAAACCGCCCTGCAAGGC
GGTTTTTTCGTTTTCAGAGCAAGAGATTACGCGCAGACCAAAACGATCTCAAGAAGATCATCTTATTAAT
CAGATAAAATATTTCTAGATTTCAGTGCAATTTATCTCTTCAAATGTAGCACCTGAAGTCAGCCCCATAC
GATATAAGTTGTAATTCTCATGTTTGACAGCTTATCATCGATAAGCTTGGTACCCAATTATGACAACTTG
ACGGCTACATCATTCACTTTTTCTTCACAACCGGCACGGAACTCGCTCGGGCTGGCCCCGGTGCATTTTT
TAAATACCCGCGAGAAATAGAGTTGATCGTCAAAACCAACATTGCGACCGACGGTGGCGATAGGCATCCG
GGTGGTGCTCAAAAGCAGCTTCGCCTGGCTGATACGTTGGTCCTCGCGCCAGCTTAAGACGCTAATCCCT
AACTGCTGGCGGAAAAGATGTGACAGACGCGACGGCGACAAGCAAACATGCTGTGCGACGCTGGCGATAT
CAAAATTGCTGTCTGCCAGGTGATCGCTGATGTACTGACAAGCCTCGCGTACCCGATTATCCATCGGTGG
ATGGAGCGACTCGTTAATCGCTTCCATGCGCCGCAGTAACAATTGCTCAAGCAGATTTATCGCCAGCAGC
TCCGAATAGCGCCCTTCCCCTTGCCCGGCGTTAATGATTTGCCCAAACAGGTCGCTGAAATGCGGCTGGT
GCGCTTCATCCGGGCGAAAGAACCCCGTATTGGCAAATATTGACGGCCAGTTAAGCCATTCATGCCAGTA
GGCGCGCGGACGAAAGTAAACCCACTGGTGATACCATTCGCGAGCCTCCGGATGACGACCGTAGTGATGA
ATCTCTCCTGGCGGGAACAGCAAAATATCACTCGGTCGGCAAACAAATTCTCGTCCCTGATTTTTCACCA
CCCCCTGACCGCGAATGGTGAGATTGAGAATATAACCTTTCATTCCCAGCGGTCGGTCGATAAAAAAATC
GAGATAACCGTTGGCCTCAATCGGCGTTAAACCCGCCACCAGATGGGCATTAAACGAGTATCCCGGCAGC
AGGGGATCATTTTGCGCTTCAGCCATACTTTTCATACTCCCGCCATTCAGAGAAGAAACCAATTGTCCAT
ATTGCATCAGACATTGCCGTCACTGCGTCTTTTACTGGCTCTTCTCGCTAACCAAACCGGTAACCCCGCT
TATTAAAAGCATTCTGTAACAAAGCGGGACCAAAGCCATGACAAAAACGCGTAACAAAAGTGTCTATAAT
CACGGCAGAAAAGTCCACATTGATTATTTGCACGGCGTCACACTTTGCTATGCCATAGCATTTTTATCCA
TAAGATTAGCGGATCCTACCTGACGCTTTTTATCGCAACTCTCTACTGTTTCTCCATACCCGTTTTTTTG
GGCTAACAGGAGGAATTAGATCTATGGACAAAAAACCGCTGAATACCCTGATCTCTGCTACTGGTCTGTG
GATGAGTCGTACCGGAACCATTCATAAAATCAAACACCACGAGGTTAGCCGTTCGAAAATCTATATTGAG
ATGGCGTGTGGCGATCATCTGGTTGTGAACAATAGCCGCTCTTCTCGTACAGCACGTGCACTGCGTCACC
ACAAATATCGTAAAACCTGTAAACGTTGCCGTGTGTCCGATGAGGATCTGAACAAATTCCTGACAAAAGC
CAATGAGGACCAAACAAGCGTGAAAGTGAAAGTCGTTAGCGCTCCTACCCGTACTAAAAAAGCAATGCCG
AAATCCGTTGCTCGTGCCCCTAAACCACTGGAAAACACTGAAGCAGCACAGGCACAGCCGTCTGGAAGCA
AATTCTCTCCGGCCATTCCTGTTTCTACCCAGGAGTCCGTTTCTGTTCCAGCAAGTGTGAGCACCAGCAT
TAGCAGTATTAGCACCGGTGCCACCGCTAGCGCCCTGGTTAAAGGCAATACCAATCCGATTACAAGCATG
TCTGCCCCGGTTCAAGCATCAGCTCCAGCACTGACAAAAT
